Addgene plasmid #244769: CL20_mEGFP_Vidr_002
Purpose: Express mEGFP-tagged intrinsically disordered protein (IDR), Vidr_002, derived from human protein FAM90A26
Depositing lab: Richard Kriwacki. Depositing organization: St. Jude Children's Research Hospital. Publication: Proteome-wide computational analyses reveal links between protein condensate formation and RNA biology. Maiti S, Tripathi S, Baggett DW, Phillips AH, Park CG, Wang J, Wahiduzzaman, Freyaldenhoven WT, Kinger S, Pioso BJ, Bollinger JC, Somjee R, Lang B, Babu MM, Kriwacki RW. Sci Adv. 2025 Dec 5;11(49):eady1420. doi: 10.1126/sciadv.ady1420. Epub 2025 Dec 3. PubMed 41337585.
Backbone
  Vector backbone: CL20
  Vector type: Mammalian Expression
Growth in bacteria
  Bacterial resistance: Ampicillin, 100 μg/mL
  Growth temperature: 37°C
  Growth strain: NEB Stable
  Copy number: High Copy
Gene/Insert
  Gene/Insert name: Vidr_002
  Species: H. sapiens (human)
  Mutation: Unmutated
  Tag / fusion protein: monomeric EGFP (N terminal on insert)
  Cloning method: Restriction Enzyme; 5′ cloning site Unknown (unknown if destroyed)
Terms and licenses: Academic/Nonprofit Terms; Industry Terms: Not Available to Industry
Depositor comments: FAM90A26_1_464
How to cite: CL20_mEGFP_Vidr_002 was a gift from Richard Kriwacki (Addgene plasmid # 244769 ; http://n2t.net/addgene:244769 ; RRID:Addgene_244769)
