[The description below was written by a language model from this plasmid's Addgene catalogue record and pLannotate feature annotations shown in this document.]
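Description:
CL20_mEGFP_Vidr_002 is an 8.5 kb mammalian expression plasmid built on the CL20 backbone. The catalogue lists it only as a mammalian expression vector, but the feature table shows the architecture of a self-inactivating HIV-1 lentiviral transfer vector. A CMV enhancer is fused to a truncated 5' LTR, which would drive Tat-independent transcription of the vector genome in packaging cells. This is followed by the Ψ packaging signal with a gag fragment, the cPPT/CTS, the Rev response element, and a ΔU3 3' LTR (annotated as a fragment) backed by a rabbit β-globin polyadenylation signal. In bacteria the plasmid replicates from a high-copy ColE1/pUC-type origin and is selected with ampicillin through the bla gene. The recorded growth strain, NEB Stable, is a strain commonly chosen for repeat-containing viral vectors. The backbone also carries an SV40 origin and poly(A) signal, along with leftover lac promoter/operator and lacI fragments.

The payload sits between the LTRs. An internal CMV enhancer/promoter drives monomeric EGFP fused to the N-terminus of Vidr_002, an unmutated human sequence. The depositor describes it as an intrinsically disordered protein derived from FAM90A26, with a comment indicating residues 1–464. The automated annotation labels this roughly 1.4 kb reading frame as FAM90A1, which most likely reflects a best match to a closely related family member rather than a different insert. No mammalian selection marker is annotated, and no WPRE appears in the table.

The construct is intended to express the fluorescently tagged disordered protein in mammalian cells so that its localisation and behaviour can be followed by imaging. It was deposited with a study linking protein condensate formation to RNA biology. Delivery could in principle be by direct transfection or by lentiviral transduction, although the record does not say which was used.
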