Features (pLannotate 1.2.2; 29 found; start..end, strand, type, name):
      1..589     +  rep_origin     ori: high-copy-number ColE1/pMB1/pBR322/pUC origin of replication
    772..826     +  CDS            lacI (fragment): lac repressor; lacI; The lac repressor binds to the lac operator to inhibit transcription in E. coli. This inhibition can be relieved by adding lactose or isopropyl-β-D-thiogalactopyranoside (IPTG).
    828..962     -  polyA_signal   SV40 poly(A) signal: SV40 polyadenylation signal
    982..1117    -  rep_origin     SV40 ori: SV40 origin of replication
   1141..1163    -  promoter       SV40 promoter (fragment): SV40 enhancer and early promoter
   1170..1209    +  CDS            lacI (fragment): lac repressor; lacI; The lac repressor binds to the lac operator to inhibit transcription in E. coli. This inhibition can be relieved by adding lactose or isopropyl-β-D-thiogalactopyranoside (IPTG).
   1222..1243    +  protein_bind   CAP binding site: CAP binding activates transcription in the presence of cAMP. E. coli catabolite activator protein
   1258..1288    +  promoter       lac promoter: promoter for the E. coli lac operon
   1296..1312    +  protein_bind   lac operator: The lac repressor binds to the lac operator to inhibit transcription in E. coli. This inhibition can be relieved by adding lactose or isopropyl-β-D-thiogalactopyranoside (IPTG). lac repressor encoded by lacI
   1697..1752    -  polyA_signal   β-globin poly(A) signal: rabbit β-globin polyadenylation signal (Gil and Proudfoot, 1987)
   1838..1973    -  LTR            3' LTR (ΔU3) (fragment): self-inactivating 3' long terminal repeat (LTR) from HIV-1
   1975..2043    -  CDS            nef (fragment): NEF_HV1Z2 - Experimental evidence at protein level: Swiss-Prot protein existence level 1. Extracellular Nef protein targets CD4(+) T-lymphocytes for apoptosis by interacting with CXCR4 surface receptors. From Human immunodeficiency virus type 1 group M subtype D (isolate Z2/CDC-Z34) (HIV-1).
   2069..3460    -  CDS            FAM90A1: F90A1_HUMAN - Experimental evidence at protein level: Swiss-Prot protein existence level 1. From Homo sapiens (Human).
   3503..4219    -  CDS            mEGFP: mEGFP is a basic (constitutively fluorescent) green fluorescent protein published in 2002, derived from Aequorea victoria. It has moderate acid sensitivity.
   4233..4270    -  misc_feature   MCS (fragment): multiple cloning site
   4269..4285    -  promoter       tight TRE promoter (fragment): Tet-responsive promoter PTight, consisting of seven tet operator sequences followed by the minimal CMV promoter
   4301..4504    -  promoter       CMV promoter: human cytomegalovirus (CMV) immediate early promoter
   4505..4808    -  enhancer       CMV enhancer: human cytomegalovirus immediate early enhancer
   4876..4892    -  misc_feature   MCS (fragment): multiple cloning site
   4892..4917    -  CDS            Rev (fragment): human immunodeficiency virus 1 (HIV-1) Rev protein; rev; enhances nuclear export of unspliced and incompletely spliced viral mRNAs
   5294..5527    -  misc_feature   RRE: The Rev response element (RRE) of HIV-1 allows for Rev-dependent mRNA export from the nucleus to the cytoplasm.
   5661..5744    -  CDS            vif (fragment): VIF_HV1BR - Experimental evidence at protein level: Swiss-Prot protein existence level 1. Counteracts the innate antiviral activity of host APOBEC3F and APOBEC3G. Forms a complex with host APOBEC3F and APOBEC3G thus preventing the entry of these lethally hypermutating enzymes into progeny virions. Recruits an active E3 ubiquitin ligase complex composed of elongin BC, CUL5, and RBX2 to induce polyubiquitination of APOBEC3G and APOBEC3F. In turn, they are directed to the 26S proteasome for degradation. Vif interaction with APOBEC3G also blocks its cytidine deaminase activity in a proteasome-inde
   5887..6004    -  misc_feature   cPPT/CTS: central polypurine tract and central termination sequence of HIV-1
   6153..6512    -  CDS            HIV-1 gag (fragment): gag protein from human immunodeficiency virus 1; gag
   6496..6621    -  misc_feature   HIV-1 Ψ: packaging signal of human immunodeficiency virus type 1
   6668..6925    -  LTR            5' LTR (truncated): truncated 5' long terminal repeat (LTR) from HIV-1
   6927..7306    -  enhancer       CMV enhancer: human cytomegalovirus immediate early enhancer
   7337..7441    +  promoter       AmpR promoter: bla
   7442..8302    +  CDS            AmpR: β-lactamase; bla; confers resistance to ampicillin, carbenicillin, and related antibiotics
>Addgene plasmid #244769 | CL20_mEGFP_Vidr_002 | addgene full sequence | sequence record 488232 | Addgene NGS Result
TTGAGATCCTTTTTTTCTGCGCGTAATCTGCTGCTTGCAAACAAAAAAACCACCGCTACCAGCGGTGGTT
TGTTTGCCGGATCAAGAGCTACCAACTCTTTTTCCGAAGGTAACTGGCTTCAGCAGAGCGCAGATACCAA
ATACTGTTCTTCTAGTGTAGCCGTAGTTAGGCCACCACTTCAAGAACTCTGTAGCACCGCCTACATACCT
CGCTCTGCTAATCCTGTTACCAGTGGCTGCTGCCAGTGGCGATAAGTCGTGTCTTACCGGGTTGGACTCA
AGACGATAGTTACCGGATAAGGCGCAGCGGTCGGGCTGAACGGGGGGTTCGTGCACACAGCCCAGCTTGG
AGCGAACGACCTACACCGAACTGAGATACCTACAGCGTGAGCTATGAGAAAGCGCCACGCTTCCCGAAGG
GAGAAAGGCGGACAGGTATCCGGTAAGCGGCAGGGTCGGAACAGGAGAGCGCACGAGGGAGCTTCCAGGG
GGAAACGCCTGGTATCTTTATAGTCCTGTCGGGTTTCGCCACCTCTGACTTGAGCGTCGATTTTTGTGAT
GCTCGTCAGGGGGGCGGAGCCTATGGAAAAACGCCAGCAACGCGGCCTTTTTACGGTTCCTGGCCTTTTG
CTGGCCTTTTGCTCACATGTTCTTTCCTGCGTTATCCCCTGATTCTGTGGATAACCGTATTACCGCCTTT
GAGTGAGCTGATACCGCTCGCCGCAGCCGAACGACCGAGCGCAGCGAGTCAGTGAGCGAGGAAGCGGAAG
AGCGCCCAATACGCAAACCGCCTCTCCCCGCGCGTTGGCCGATTCATTAATGCAGCGGATCCAGACATGA
TAAGATACATTGATGAGTTTGGACAAACCACAACTAGAATGCAGTGAAAAAAATGCTTTATTTGTGAAAT
TTGTGATGCTATTGCTTTATTTGTAACCATTATAAGCTGCAATAAACAAGTTAGCTTTTTGCAAAAGCCT
AGGCCTCCAAAAAAGCCTCCTCACTACTTCTGGAATAGCTCAGAGGCCGAGGCGGCCTCGGCCTCTGCAT
AAATAAAAAAAATTAGTCAGCCATGGGGCGGAGAATGGGCGGAACTGGGCGGAGTTAGGGGCGGGATGGG
CGGAGTTAGGGGCGGGACTATGGTTGCTGACTAATTGAGATGCGGATCCGCTGGCACGACAGGTTTCCCG
ACTGGAAAGCGGGCAGTGAGCGCAACGCAATTAATGTGAGTTAGCTCACTCATTAGGCACCCCAGGCTTT
ACACTTTATGCTTCCGGCTCGTATGTTGTGTGGAATTGTGAGCGGATAACAATTTCACACAGGAAACAGC
TATGACCATGATTACGCCAAGCTTGGGCTGCAGGTCGAGGGATCTCCATAAGAGAAGAGGGACAGCTATG
ACTGGGAGTAGTCAGGAGAGGAGGAAAAATCTGGCTAGTAAAACATGTAAGGAAAATTTTAGGGATGTTA
AAGAAAAAAATAACACAAAACAAAATATAAAAAAAATCTAACCTCAAGTCAAGGCTTTTCTATGGAATAA
GGAATGGACAGCAGGGGGCTGTTTCATATACTGATGACCTCTTTATAGCCAACCTTTGTTCATGGCAGCC
AGCATATGGGCATATGTTGCCAAACTCTAAACCAAATACTCATTCTGATGTTTTAAATGATTTGCCCTCC
CATATGTCCTTCCGAGTGAGAGACACAAAAAATTCCAACACACTATTGCAATGAAAATAAATTTCCTTTA
TTAGCCAGAAGTCAGATGCTCAAGGGGCTTCATGATGTCCCCATAATTTTTGGCAGAGGGAAAAAGATCT
GCTAGCTCGAGCAGCTGAAGCTTTATTGAGGCTTAAGCAGTGGGTTCCCTAGTTAGCCAGAGAGCTCCCA
GGCTCAGATCTGGTCTAACCAGAGAGACCCAGTACAGGCAAAAAGCAGATCTTGTCTTCTTTGGGAGTGA
ATTAGCCCTTCCAGTCCCCCCTTTTCTTTTAAAAAGTGGCTAAGATCTACAGCTGCCTTGTAAGTCATTG
GTCTTAAAGGTACCGTAATCTTATCTAGAACCGGTTCACTCAAGATCGCTATCTGAATCTTCTGAAGATG
AGGAAACCTGCAGGTCTTCATACAGAACGTTTGGCGGTACGCGGACACGAGGGACTTCGCTCTTTTCGGA
AACATGGGGAGACTGGGCAAGGAAGGCCCCAGGCTTTTCAGGACTGTGAAATGAGGGAGCAGCCAGAAGG
GAAGAACTCCAACGGCCATTCTCAAGACGACGGAACAAAACGCGCAACGGCTGCGCTCCATCGTGGGAGG
TTGCAGGGTGATGAGACATGGTACACGCTTGCGCTGTCGGCAAGCAGGGGCGGGAATGTGGAGGTTGACG
ATCAACCGAACTTACTTGCGCTGGGGTACGACGACCCATTTGGGGACTGGTTGAAGGTCCTAACTCAGTT
GTTGCCGGTGGGGGTTGAAGGTACTCGGGGGCACCTAATTCTCCACCTTGGATCGCAGACTCCGGAATCT
GGAAGGGTCCAAGGCGAGGCTTTTTAGGGAAATTCAGGCAGGCTTGGATGGGGGCTTGGGCCGGGCGCTT
CGCGCCTGGTCCGAATGAAAGGTTTGATCCTAAGCCAAGACTGTGTGTTGCGGCAGGTGGGCATGGTTGG
CTCGTAACTGCTGGACGTTTGTCCTGAGCTTGAGGAGAAATAGCCTGCAACAGCCCATGTGTTTTGGAGG
CGGCTTGAGGCACTTCACGGCATCCTCCCTCGGGCGAGCTGTGGGTCGGTTTGACGACCAGCAGCGGTTC
CGGTCCTTGATGACGGACCGCAGGTTGGGGGATGTCAGCCGCAGCACCGGTTTGACGTTCTTTAGGTCCC
AGACTGGAACTCGACGACAGAGAAGCCTTGCGTAACGGACTCAAGGAGGCAAGAGCGCTCCCGCGGTCGC
TCATCTCTGTTGCAGAGCGGTCTGCCAAGACAGGGTCTACGCGGGGGCGCTTACTAGTGGTGTGTACTGG
CATTGGTCCGGACGCTACGCGCAGATACACAGAACTTTCCGTGGAACCCTTACGGTTCGGCAATGGTTTC
TCAGGCGGCTTGCCGCTGAAGATGTGTAAAAGCGCCTTGCGTTGGGGGTCTTGCTGGCGGGGGCGTTCTT
CCTTTTCTCCTTTGTCCTTGTTTAAAGGGCCTGGATTCGCCTCCACCTGTGGTTTCCACGGTTTCAGGTT
CTCTTTCCCCTCTTTCTTGCCTAACGTGGGCGGCACCAGGGCCGCCTTCCAGCATTTCATTGGGCAACGA
GTACTGCGCGCCATATGCCCAAACGCCCCGCAGTTCTTACACTTTAAGCGGGGGTCCTCTTCGTCCGGAG
GTGGTGCGCGGGGACCAACCGGTGCGCGACGCTGTTTTTGTAATGTTTGCGCGCGTACTAAACGTTTAGC
GCCGGGCTTTGGGTCGCGGCAGGCCATCATCCGGGAAGCGGCCGCACTTCCCCCGGAGCCTCCGCTTCCG
CCCTTGTACAGCTCGTCCATGCCGAGAGTGATCCCGGCGGCGGTCACGAACTCCAGCAGGACCATGTGAT
CGCGCTTCTCGTTGGGGTCTTTGCTCAGCTTGGACTGGGTGCTCAGGTAGTGGTTGTCGGGCAGCAGCAC
GGGGCCGTCGCCGATGGGGGTGTTCTGCTGGTAGTGGTCGGCGAGCTGCACGCTGCCGTCCTCGATGTTG
TGGCGGATCTTGAAGTTCACCTTGATGCCGTTCTTCTGCTTGTCGGCCATGATATAGACGTTGTGGCTGT
TGTAGTTGTACTCCAGCTTGTGCCCCAGGATGTTGCCGTCCTCCTTGAAGTCGATGCCCTTCAGCTCGAT
GCGGTTCACCAGGGTGTCGCCCTCGAACTTCACCTCGGCGCGGGTCTTGTAGTTGCCGTCGTCCTTGAAG
AAGATGGTGCGCTCCTGGACGTAGCCTTCGGGCATGGCGGACTTGAAGAAGTCGTGCTGCTTCATGTGGT
CGGGGTAGCGGCTGAAGCACTGCACGCCGTAGGTCAGGGTGGTCACGAGGGTGGGCCAGGGCACGGGCAG
CTTGCCGGTGGTGCAGATGAACTTCAGGGTCAGCTTGCCGTAGGTGGCATCGCCCTCGCCCTCGCCGGAC
ACGCTGAACTTGTGGCCGTTTACGTCGCCGTCCAGCTCGACCAGGATGGGCACCACCCCGGTGAACAGCT
CCTCGCCCTTGCTCACCATGGTGGCGACCGGTGGATCCCGGGCCCGCGGTACCGTCGACTGCAGAATTCG
GTTCACTAAACGAGCCCGGTTCACTAAACGAGCTCTGCTTATATAGACCTCCCACCGTACACGCCTACCG
CCCATTTGCGTCAATGGGGCGGAGTTGTTACGACATTTTGGAAAGTCCCGTTGATTTTGGTGCCAAAACA
AACTCCCATTGACGTCAATGGGGTGGAGACTTGGAAATCCCCGTGAGTCAAACCGCTATCCACGCCCATT
GATGTACTGCCAAAACCGCATCACCATGGTAATAGCGATGACTAATACGTAGATGTACTGCCAAGTAGGA
AAGTCCCATAAGGTCATGTACTGGGCATAATGCCAGGCGGGCCATTTACCGTCATTGACGTCAATAGGGG
GCGTACTTGGCATATGATACACTTGATGTACTGCCAAGTGGGCAGTTTACCGTAAATACTCCACCCATTG
ACGTCAATGGAAAGTCCCTATTGGCGTTACTATGGGAACATACGTCATTATTGACGTCAATGGGCGGGGG
TCGTTGGGCGGTCAGCCAGGCGGGCCATTTACCGTAAGTTATGTAACGCGGAACTCCATATATGGGCTAT
GAACTAATGACCCCGTAATTGATTACTATTAATAACTAGCACGCGTTCGAAGCTTGAGCTCGGTCCCCTC
GGGGTTGGGAGGTGGGTCTGAAACGATAATGGTGAATATCCCTGCCTAACTCTATTCACTATAGAAAGTA
CAGCAAAAACTATTCTTAAACCTACCAAGCCTCCTACTATCATTATGAATAATTTTATATACCACAGCCA
ATTTGTTATGTTAAACCAATTCCACAAACTTGCCCATTTATCTAATTCCAATAATTCTTGTTCATTCTTT
TCTTGCTGGTTTTGCGATTCTTCAATTAAGGAGTGTATTAAGCTTGTGTAATTGTTAATTTCTCTGTCCC
ACTCCATCCAGGTCGTGTGATTCCAAATCTGTTCCAGAGATTTATTACTCCAACTAGCATTCCAAGGCAC
AGCAGTGGTGCAAATGAGTTTTCCAGAGCAACCCCAAATCCCCAGGAGCTGTTGATCCTTTAGGTATCTT
TCCACAGCCAGGATTCTTGCCTGGAGCTGCTTGATGCCCCAGACTGTGAGTTGCAACAGATGCTGTTGCG
CCTCAATAGCCCTCAGCAAATTGTTCTGCTGCTGCACTATACCAGACAATAATTGTCTGGCCTGTACCGT
CAGCGTCATTGACGCTGCGCCCATAGTGCTTCCTGCTGCTCCCAAGAACCCAAGGAACAAAGCTCCTATT
CCCACTGCTCTTTTTTCTCTCTGCACCACTCTTCTCTTTGCCTTGGTGGGTGCTACTCCTAATGGTTCAA
TTTTTACTACTTTATATTTATATAATTCACTTCTCCAATTGTCCCTCATATCTCCTCCTTATGGTGTTTT
ACTAAACTTTTCCATGTTCTAATCCTCATCCTGTCTACTTGCCACACAATCATCACCTGCCATCTGTTTT
CCATAATCCCTAATGATCTTTGCTTTTCTTCTTGGCACTACTTTTATGTCACTATTATCTTGTATTACTA
CTGCCCCTTCACCTTTCCAGAGGAGCTTTGCTGGTCCTTTCCAAAGTGGATTTCTGCTGTCCCTGTAATA
AACCCGAAAATTTTGAATTTTTGTAATTTGTTTTTGTAATTCTTTAGTTTGTATGTCTGTTGCTATTATG
TCTACTATTCTTTCCCCTGCACTGTACCCCCCAATCCCCCCTTTTCTTTTAAAATTGTGGATGAATACTG
CCATTTGTACTGCTGTCTTAAGATGTTCAGCCTGATCTCTTACCTGTCCTATAATTTTCTTTAATTCTTT
ATTCATAGATTCTACTACTCCTTGACTTTGGGGATTGTAGGGAATTTCCAGGTCTGAAGATCCTGCTGCT
TGCTGTGCTTTTTTCTTACTTTTGTTTTGCTCTTCCTCTATCTTGTCTAAAGCTTCCTTGGTGTCTTTTA
TCTCTATCCTTTGATGCACACAATAGAGGGTTGCTACTGTATTATATAATGATCTAAGTTCTTCTGATCC
TGTCTGAAGGGATGGTTGTAGCTGTCCCAGTATTTGTCTACAGCCTTCTGATGTTTCTAACAGGCCAGTA
TTAACTGCGAATCGTTCTAGCTCCCTGCTTGCCCATACTATATGTTTTAATTTATATTTTTTCTTTCCCC
CTGGCCTTAACCGAATTTTTTCCCATCGCGATCTAATTCTCCCCCGCTTAATACTGACGCTCTCGCACCC
ATCTCTCTCCTTCTAGCCTCCGCTAGTCAAAATTTTTGGCGTACTCACCAGTCGCCGCCCCTCGCCTCTT
GCCGTGCGCGCTTCAGCAAGCCGAGTCCTGCGTCGAGAGAGCTCCTCTGGTTTCCCTTTCGCTTTCAAGT
CCCTGTTCGGGCGCCACTGCTAGAGATTTTCCACACTGACTAAAAGGGTCTGAGGGATCTCTAGTTACCA
GAGTCACACAACAGACGGGCACACACTACTTGAAGCACTCAAGGCAAGCTTTATTGAGGCTTAAGCAGTG
GGTTCCCTAGTTAGCCAGAGAGCTCCCAGGCTCAGATCTGGTCTAACCAGAGAGACCCAGTACAGGCAAA
AAGCAGCTGCTTATATGCAGGATCTGAGGGCTCGCCACTCCCCAGTCCCGCCCAGGCCACGCCTCCCATG
GTAATAGCGATGACTAATACGTAGATGTACTGCCAAGTAGGAAAGTCCCATAAGGTCATGTACTGGGCAT
AATGCCAGGCGGGCCATTTACCGTCATTGACGTCAATAGGGGGCGTACTTGGCATATGATACACTTGATG
TACTGCCAAGTGGGCAGTTTACCGTAAATACTCCACCCATTGACGTCAATGGAAAGTCCCTATTGGCGTT
ACTATGGGAACATACGTCATTATTGACGTCAATGGGCGGGGGTCGTTGGGCGGTCAGCCAGGCGGGCCAT
TTACCGTAAGTTATGTAACGCGGAACTCCATATATGGGCTATGAACTAATGACCCCGTAATTGATTACTA
TTAATAACTAGTCAATAATCAATGTCGACCCAGGTGGCACTTTTCGGGGAAATGTGCGCGGAACCCCTAT
TTGTTTATTTTTCTAAATACATTCAAATATGTATCCGCTCATGAGACAATAACCCTGATAAATGCTTCAA
TAATATTGAAAAAGGAAGAGTATGAGTATTCAACATTTCCGTGTCGCCCTTATTCCCTTTTTTGCGGCAT
TTTGCCTTCCTGTTTTTGCTCACCCAGAAACGCTGGTGAAAGTAAAAGATGCTGAAGATCAGTTGGGTGC
ACGAGTGGGTTACATCGAACTGGATCTCAACAGCGGTAAGATCCTTGAGAGTTTTCGCCCCGAAGAACGT
TTTCCAATGATGAGCACTTTTAAAGTTCTGCTATGTGGCGCGGTATTATCCCGTATTGACGCCGGGCAAG
AGCAACTCGGTCGCCGCATACACTATTCTCAGAATGACTTGGTTGAGTACTCACCAGTCACAGAAAAGCA
TCTTACGGATGGCATGACAGTAAGAGAATTATGCAGTGCTGCCATAACCATGAGTGATAACACTGCGGCC
AACTTACTTCTGACAACGATCGGAGGACCGAAGGAGCTAACCGCTTTTTTGCACAACATGGGGGATCATG
TAACTCGCCTTGATCGTTGGGAACCGGAGCTGAATGAAGCCATACCAAACGACGAGCGTGACACCACGAT
GCCTGTAGCAATGGCAACAACGTTGCGCAAACTATTAACTGGCGAACTACTTACTCTAGCTTCCCGGCAA
CAATTAATAGACTGGATGGAGGCGGATAAAGTTGCAGGACCACTTCTGCGCTCGGCCCTTCCGGCTGGCT
GGTTTATTGCTGATAAATCTGGAGCCGGTGAGCGTGGGTCTCGCGGTATCATTGCAGCACTGGGGCCAGA
TGGTAAGCCCTCCCGTATCGTAGTTATCTACACGACGGGGAGTCAGGCAACTATGGATGAACGAAATAGA
CAGATCGCTGAGATAGGTGCCTCACTGATTAAGCATTGGTAACTGTCAGACCAAGTTTACTCATATATAC
TTTAGATTGATTTAAAACTTCATTTTTAATTTAAAAGGATCTAGGTGAAGATCCTTTTTGATAATCTCAT
GACCAAAATCCCTTAACGTGAGTTTTCGTTCCACTGAGCGTCAGACCCCGTAGAAAAGATCAAAGGATCT
TC
